>Addgene plasmid #230377 | AiP13594 - pAAV-AiE0519h_3xC3-minBG-SYFP2-WPRE3-BGHpA (Alias: CN3594) | addgene full sequence | sequence record 461921 | Addgene NGS Result
CCTGCAGGCAGCTGCGCGCTCGCTCGCTCACTGAGGCCGCCCGGGCGTCGGGCGACCTTTGGTCGCCCGG
CCTCAGTGAGCGAGCGAGCGCGCAGAGAGGGAGTGGCCAACTCCATCACTAGGGGTTCCTGCGGCCGCAC
GCGTTAAAATTGGTGTGGTGATTAGAGATGTCTCATCACACAGCACCTTACTCAGCAGCCTGAATGCAAT
CGTGTTAATGAAGAAGATGCATTTGCCTTTATTCTTGAAGACAGGTGCAAAACTGGATTTGGAAAATACC
TTTTACTTTTAAAATTGGTGTGGTGATTAGAGATGTCTCATCACACAGCACCTTACTCAGCAGCCTGAAT
GCAATCGTGTTAATGAAGAAGATGCATTTGCCTTTATTCTTGAAGACAGGTGCAAAACTGGATTTGGAAA
ATACCTTTTACTTTTAAAATTGGTGTGGTGATTAGAGATGTCTCATCACACAGCACCTTACTCAGCAGCC
TGAATGCAATCGTGTTAATGAAGAAGATGCATTTGCCTTTATTCTTGAAGACAGGTGCAAAACTGGATTT
GGAAAATACCTTTTACTTTGAGCTCGGGCTGGGCATAAAAGTCAGGGCAGAGCCATCTATTGCTTACATT
TGCTTCTGGGATCCAGATCTTTCGAAGCTAGCGCTACCGGTCGCCACCATGGTGAGCAAGGGCGAGGAGC
TGTTCACCGGGGTGGTGCCCATCCTGGTCGAGCTGGACGGCGACGTAAACGGCCACAAGTTCAGCGTGTC
CGGCGAGGGCGAGGGCGATGCCACCTACGGCAAGCTGACCCTGAAGCTGATCTGCACCACCGGCAAGCTG
CCCGTGCCCTGGCCCACCCTCGTGACCACCCTGGGCTACGGCGTGCAGTGCTTCGCCCGCTACCCCGACC
ACATGAAGCAGCACGACTTCTTCAAGTCCGCCATGCCCGAAGGCTACGTCCAGGAGCGCACCATCTTCTT
CAAGGACGACGGCAACTACAAGACCCGCGCCGAGGTGAAGTTCGAGGGCGACACCCTGGTGAACCGCATC
GAGCTGAAGGGCATCGACTTCAAGGAGGACGGCAACATCCTGGGGCACAAGCTGGAGTACAACTACAACA
GCCACAACGTCTATATCACCGCCGACAAGCAGAAGAACGGCATCAAGGCCAACTTCAAGATCCGCCACAA
CATCGAGGACGGCGGCGTGCAGCTCGCCGACCACTACCAGCAGAACACCCCCATCGGCGACGGCCCCGTG
CTGCTGCCCGACAACCACTACCTGAGCTACCAGTCCAAGCTGAGCAAAGACCCCAACGAGAAGCGCGATC
ACATGGTCCTGCTGGAGTTCGTGACCGCCGCCGGGATCACTCTCGGCATGGACGAGCTGTACAAGTAAGT
CGACGGCGCGCCGCGGCCGCGAATTCGATATCATAATCAACCTCTGGATTACAAAATTTGTGAAAGATTG
ACTGGTATTCTTAACTATGTTGCTCCTTTTACGCTATGTGGATACGCTGCTTTAATGCCTTTGTATCATG
CTATTGCTTCCCGTATGGCTTTCATTTTCTCCTCCTTGTATAAATCCTGGTTAGTTCTTGCCACGGCGGA
ACTCATCGCCGCCTGCCTTGCCCGCTGCTGGACAGGGGCTCGGCTGTTGGGCACTGACAATTCCGTGGCT
CGAGAGATCTTCGACTGTGCCTTCTAGTTGCCAGCCATCTGTTGTTTGCCCCTCCCCCGTGCCTTCCTTG
ACCCTGGAAGGTGCCACTCCCACTGTCCTTTCCTAATAAAATGAGGAAATTGCATCGCATTGTCTGAGTA
GGTGTCATTCTATTCTGGGGGGTGGGGTGGGGCAGGACAGCAAGGGGGAGGATTGGGAAGACAATAGCAG
GCATGAGATCTCACGTGCGGACCGAGCGGCCGCAGGAACCCCTAGTGATGGAGTTGGCCACTCCCTCTCT
GCGCGCTCGCTCGCTCACTGAGGCCGGGCGACCAAAGGTCGCCCGACGCCCGGGCTTTGCCCGGGCGGCC
TCAGTGAGCGAGCGAGCGCGCAGCTGCCTGCAGGGGCGCCTGATGCGGTATTTTCTCCTTACGCATCTGT
GCGGTATTTCACACCGCATA
[95 nt withheld, positions 2121-2215]
T
[46 nt withheld, positions 2217-2262]
C
[141 nt withheld, positions 2264-2404]
CCTTTGACGTTGGAGTCCACGTTCTTT
[37 nt withheld, positions 2432-2468]
ACTCTATCTCGGGCTATTCTTTTGATTTATAAGGGATTTTGCCGATTTCGGTCTATTGGTTAAAAAATGA
GCTGATTTAACAAAAATTTAACGCGAATTTTAACAAAATATTAACGTTTACAATTTTATGGTGCACTCTC
AGTACAATCTGCTCTGATGCCGCATAGTTAAGCCAGCCCCGACACCCGCCAACACCCGCTGACGCGCCCT
GACGGGCTTGTCTGCTCCCGGCATCCGCTTACAGACAAGCTGTGACCGTCTCCGGGAGCTGCATGTGTCA
GAGGTTTTCACCGTCATCACCGAAACGCGCGAGACGAAAGGGCCTCGTGATACGCCTATTTTTATAGGTT
AATGTCATGATAATAATGGTTTCTTAGACGTCAGGTGGCACTTTTCGGGGAAATGTGCGCGGAACCCCTA
TTTGTTTATTTTTCTAAATACATTCAAATATGTATCCGCTCATGAGACAATAACCCTGATAAATGCTTCA
ATAATATTGAAAAAGGAAGAGTATGAGTATTCAACATTTCCGTGTCGCCCTTATTCCCTTTTTTGCGGCA
TTTTGCCTTCCTGTTTTTGCTCACCCAGAAACGCTGGTGAAAGTAAAAGATGCTGAAGATCAGTTGGGTG
CACGAGTGGGTTACATCGAACTGGATCTCAACAGCGGTAAGATCCTTGAGAGTTTTCGCCCCGAAGAACG
TTTTCCAATGATGAGCACTTTTAAAGTTCTGCTATGTGGCGCGGTATTATCCCGTATTGACGCCGGGCAA
GAGCAACTCGGTCGCCGCATACACTATTCTCAGAATGACTTGGTTGAGTACTCACCAGTCACAGAAAAGC
ATCTTACGGATGGCATGACAGTAAGAGAATTATGCAGTGCTGCCATAACCATGAGTGATAACACTGCGGC
CAACTTACTTCTGACAACGATCGGAGGACCGAAGGAGCTAACCGCTTTTTTGCACAACATGGGGGATCAT
GTAACTCGCCTTGATCGTTGGGAACCGGAGCTGAATGAAGCCATACCAAACGACGAGCGTGACACCACGA
TGCCTGTAGCAATGGCAACAACGTTGCGCAAACTATTAACTGGCGAACTACTTACTCTAGCTTCCCGGCA
ACAATTAATAGACTGGATGGAGGCGGATAAAGTTGCAGGACCACTTCTGCGCTCGGCCCTTCCGGCTGGC
TGGTTTATTGCTGATAAATCTGGAGCCGGTGAGCGTGGGTCTCGCGGTATCATTGCAGCACTGGGGCCAG
ATGGTAAGCCCTCCCGTATCGTAGTTATCTACACGACGGGGAGTCAGGCAACTATGGATGAACGAAATAG
ACAGATCGCTGAGATAGGTGCCTCACTGATTAAGCATTGGTAACTGTCAGACCAAGTTTACTCATATATA
CTTTAGATTGATTTAAAACTTCATTTTTAATTTAAAAGGATCTAGGTGAAGATCCTTTTTGATAATCTCA
TGACCAAAATCCCTTAACGTGAGTTTTCGTTCCACTGAGCGTCAGACCCCGTAGAAAAGATCAAAGGATC
TTCTTGAGATCCTTTTTTTCTGCGCGTAATCTGCTGCTTGCAAACAAAAAAACCACCGCTACCAGCGGTG
GTTTGTTTGCCGGATCAAGAGCTACCAACTCTTTTTCCGAAGGTAACTGGCTTCAGCAGAGCGCAGATAC
CAAATACTGTTCTTCTAGTGTAGCCGTAGTTAGGCCACCACTTCAAGAACTCTGTAGCACCGCCTACATA
CCTCGCTCTGCTAATCCTGTTACCAGTGGCTGCTGCCAGTGGCGATAAGTCGTGTCTTACCGGGTTGGAC
TCAAGACGATAGTTACCGGATAAGGCGCAGCGGTCGGGCTGAACGGGGGGTTCGTGCACACAGCCCAGCT
TGGAGCGAACGACCTACACCGAACTGAGATACCTACAGCGTGAGCTATGAGAAAGCGCCACGCTTCCCGA
AGGGAGAAAGGCGGACAGGTATCCGGTAAGCGGCAGGGTCGGAACAGGAGAGCGCACGAGGGAGCTTCCA
GGGGGAAACGCCTGGTATCTTTATAGTCCTGTCGGGTTTCGCCACCTCTGACTTGAGCGTCGATTTTTGT
GATGCTCGTCAGGGGGGCGGAGCCTATGGAAAAACGCCAGCAACGCGGCCTTTTTACGGTTCCTGGCCTT
TTGCTGGCCTTTTGCTCACATGT
Features (pLannotate 1.2.2; 14 found; start..end, strand, type, name):
     12..39      +  repeat_region  AAV2 ITR (fragment): inverted terminal repeat of adeno-associated virus serotype 2 inverted
     68..95      +  repeat_region  AAV2 ITR (fragment): inverted terminal repeat of adeno-associated virus serotype 2 inverted
    679..1395    +  CDS            SYFP2: SYFP2 is a basic (constitutively fluorescent) yellow fluorescent protein published in 2006, derived from Aequorea victoria. It is reported to be a very rapidly-maturing monomer with moderate acid sensitivity.
   1435..1592    +  misc_feature   WPRE (fragment): woodchuck hepatitis virus posttranscriptional regulatory element
   1598..1678    +  misc_feature   WPRE (fragment): woodchuck hepatitis virus posttranscriptional regulatory element
   1695..1806    +  polyA_signal   bGH poly(A) signal: bovine growth hormone polyadenylation signal
   1924..2064    +  repeat_region  AAV2 ITR: inverted terminal repeat of adeno-associated virus serotype 2 inverted
   2069..2120    -  misc_feature   bom (fragment): basis of mobility region from pBR322
   2139..2594    +  rep_origin     f1 ori (sequence partly withheld): f1 bacteriophage origin of replication; arrow indicates direction of (+) strand synthesis
   2595..2644    -  misc_feature   bom (fragment): basis of mobility region from pBR322
   2746..2781    -  CDS            rop (fragment): Rop protein, which maintains plasmids at low copy number; rop
   2876..2980    +  promoter       AmpR promoter: bla
   2981..3841    +  CDS            AmpR: β-lactamase; bla; confers resistance to ampicillin, carbenicillin, and related antibiotics
   4012..4600    +  rep_origin     ori: high-copy-number ColE1/pMB1/pBR322/pUC origin of replication
