[The description below was written by a language model from this plasmid's Addgene catalogue record and pLannotate feature annotations shown in this document.]
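Description:
AiP13594 - pAAV-AiE0519h_3xC3-minBG-SYFP2-WPRE3-BGHpA (alias CN3594) is an AAV transfer plasmid of about 4.7 kb built on a pAAV2 backbone. It is intended for packaging recombinant adeno-associated virus that reports enhancer activity in the brain. In bacteria it replicates from a high-copy ColE1/pUC-type origin and is selected with ampicillin through the β-lactamase gene and its native promoter. An f1 phage origin is also present. Small bom and rop fragments are annotated as pBR322-derived backbone remnants. The catalogue lists a recombination-deficient growth strain, a common choice for plasmids carrying repeat-rich ITRs.

The payload lies between AAV2 inverted terminal repeats, which are the cis elements needed for genome replication and encapsidation. The downstream ITR is annotated in full, whereas the upstream one is detected only as two short fragments in this sequencing-derived record. Between the upstream ITR and the reporter is an unannotated stretch of roughly 580 bp. By the construct name and catalogue fields, this region should hold the AiE0519h_3xC3 enhancer and the minBG minimal promoter, which the name suggests is a minimal beta-globin promoter. The "3xC3" label suggests a triplicated core of the enhancer, though the record does not define it. A minimal promoter has little activity alone, so expression of SYFP2, a fast-maturing monomeric yellow fluorescent protein, depends on the enhancer. The transcript ends with WPRE3, a shortened woodchuck posttranscriptional element that boosts expression (annotated as two WPRE fragments), and a bovine growth hormone polyadenylation signal.

The stated purpose is AAV-mediated transgene expression in specific brain cell populations, as part of a cortical cell-type enhancer toolkit. The record does not name the targeted population.
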