Addgene plasmid #230377: AiP13594 - pAAV-AiE0519h_3xC3-minBG-SYFP2-WPRE3-BGHpA (Alias: CN3594)
Purpose: AiE0519h_3xC3 is an enhancer sequence, designed to drive AAV-mediated transgene expression in specific populations of brain cells
Depositing lab: Allen Institute for Brain Science & Jonathan Ting. Depositing organization: Allen Institute. Publication: A suite of enhancer AAVs and transgenic mouse lines for genetic access to cortical cell types. Ben-Simon Y, Hooper M, Narayan S, Daigle TL, Dwivedi D, Way SW, Oster A, Stafford DA, Mich JK, Taormina MJ, Martinez RA, Opitz-Araya X, Roth JR, Alexander JR, Allen S, Amster A, Arbuckle J, Ayala A, Baker PM, Bakken TE, Barcelli T, Barta S, Bendrick J, Bertagnolli D, Bielstein C, Bishwakarma P, Bowlus J, Boyer G, Brouner K, Casian B, Casper T, Chakka AB, Chakrabarty R, Chance RK, Chavan S, Clark M, Colbert K, Collman F, Daniel S, Departee M, DiValentin P, Donadio N, Dotson N, Egdorf T, Fliss T, Gabitto M, Garcia J, Gary A, Gasperini M, Gloe J, Goldy J, Gore BB, Graybuck L, Greisman N, Haeseleer F, Halterman C, Haradon Z, Hastings SD, Helback O, Ho W, Hockemeyer D, Huang C, Huff S, Hunker A, Johansen N, Jones D, Juneau Z, Kalmbach B, Kannan M, Khem S, Kussick E, Kutsal R, Larsen R, Lee C, Lee AY, Leibly M, Lenz GH, Li S, Liang E, Lusk N, Madigan Z, Malloy J, Malone J, McCue R, Melchor J, Mollenkopf T, Moosman S, Morin E, Newman D, Ng L, Ngo K, Omstead V, Otto S, Oyama A, Pena N, Pham T, Phillips E, Pom CA, Potekhina L, Ransford S, Ray PL, Rette D, Reynoldson C, Rimorin C, Rocha D, Ruiz A, Sanchez REA, Sawyer L, Sedeno-Cortes A, Sevigny JP, Shapovalova N, Shepard N, Shulga L, Sigler AR, Siverts L, Soliman S, Somasundaram S, Staats B, Stewart K, Szelenyi E, Tieu M, Trader C, Tran A, van Velthoven CTJ, Walker M, Wang Y, Weed N, Wirthlin M, Wood T, Wynalda B, Yao Z, Zhou T, Ariza J, Dee N, Reding M, Ronellenfitch K, Mufti S, Sunkin SM, Smith KA, Esposito L, Waters J, Thyagarajan B, Yao S, Lein ES, Zeng H, Levi BP, Ngai J, Ting JT, Tasic B. Cell. 2025 May 16:S0092-8674(25)00513-6. doi: 10.1016/j.cell.2025.05.002. PubMed 40403729.
Backbone
  Vector backbone: pAAV2
  Vector type: AAV
Growth in bacteria
  Bacterial resistance: Ampicillin, 100 μg/mL
  Growth temperature: 37°C
  Growth strain: NEB Stable
  Copy number: High Copy
Gene/Insert
  Gene/Insert name: SYFP2
  Species: Synthetic
  Promoter: minBG
  Cloning method: Gibson Cloning
Terms and licenses: Academic/Nonprofit Terms; Industry Terms: Not Available to Industry
How to cite: AiP13594 - pAAV-AiE0519h_3xC3-minBG-SYFP2-WPRE3-BGHpA (Alias: CN3594) was a gift from Allen Institute for Brain Science & Jonathan Ting (Addgene plasmid # 230377 ; http://n2t.net/addgene:230377 ; RRID:Addgene_230377)
